>Addgene plasmid #19976 | pTYF-mCMV/GfaABC1D-EGFP | addgene partial sequence | sequence record 27271 | 19976 with EGFP-N
GCTCCTCGCCCTTGCTCACCATGGTGGCACTAGTGCGAGCAGCGGAGGTGATGCGTCTCCTCTCCAACCT
GCTCTGGCTCTGCTCGCTCCTGGGATGCGAGGGCTTTATGAAGGAGTGGGCTAGACTGGCGATGCCCGGG
TGCCCCTGGCAACACCCCCTGGCATAGCCTGAGGGGGTGGGGTTGGGCCGCAGCCCAGCTATGGGGAGAG
CTCTCCCCTCACCCATTTGTGTCCTTGGACTTCTGGGAAGCAGACAGCCCTCCTCTCCCCCCCTGCCACC
CACTGTCCATGCCTGGGCATCCCCTGATCCCCTTTCCTGGGCACAGGCTGAATAGAGCCTTGTTCTCCAC
CGCCGGTGGCGCCACACAGCAAGGGCAGCCCCTAGGGGGCTGTGCTGCTTTTATCCCAAGATGCCAGGCT
GTCAGGCTGGGGTGCAATGCAAGCCCCCTGCTCAATGGGCTTCTCGGAAGGCATTTGAGGGGGGCTGGGG
TGCGGCGGGAAGCAGGCACTGTGCCCACCCCGAACATTGTGTCTGTGCCAAGGTGAGTCATTCACTGGGC
ATGAAGAGGAGGCCCTGGGGGGCGGCCAGCCCAATGCTGCCAGGTCTGCTTGCAGACAAGGCCTGGCTGT
CTGCCTCCTCCCCAG
