[The description below was written by a language model from this plasmid's Addgene catalogue record.]
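Description:
pTYF-mCMV/GfaABC1D-EGFP is a mammalian expression plasmid built on the pTYF backbone (about 7.4 kb without insert) carrying a roughly 3.8 kb cassette recorded as mCMVGfaABC1D-EGFP. It is maintained in E. coli as a high-copy plasmid under ampicillin selection. The record classifies it only as "Mammalian Expression". It comes from work on viral vectors, but no feature table is provided, so viral elements such as LTRs or packaging signals, the bacterial origin and any polyadenylation or post-transcriptional elements cannot be confirmed from the information given.

The insert name indicates a fusion of a minimal CMV promoter (mCMV) with GfaABC1D, a compact derivative of the human GFAP promoter commonly used to restrict expression to astrocytes, together with the jellyfish-derived EGFP reporter. The associated work concerns bidirectional cell-specific mammalian promoters combined with a transcriptional amplification strategy. In such designs, a cell-specific promoter joined back to back with a minimal core promoter drives two transcripts: one arm encodes a transcriptional activator that feeds back on the cassette to boost output, and the other encodes the gene of interest. The insert size, well beyond what the promoters and EGFP alone would need, and the listing of additional source species (human and fission yeast) are consistent with further components such as an activator. However, the record does not name these components or state how they are arranged, so the exact arrangement remains unspecified.

The construct is suited to strong, glia-targeted fluorescent labelling in vitro and in vivo, where weak cell-specific promoters would otherwise give insufficient expression.
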