Addgene plasmid #19976: pTYF-mCMV/GfaABC1D-EGFP
Depositing lab: Sergey Kasparov. Depositing organization: University of Bristol. Publication: Viral vectors based on bidirectional cell-specific mammalian promoters and transcriptional amplification strategy for use in vitro and in vivo. Liu B, Paton JF, Kasparov S. BMC Biotechnol. 2008 May 16;8:49. doi: 10.1186/1472-6750-8-49. PubMed 18485188.
Backbone
  Vector backbone: pTYF
  Backbone size w/o insert (bp): 7446
  Vector type: Mammalian Expression
Growth in bacteria
  Bacterial resistance: Ampicillin, 100 μg/mL
  Growth temperature: 30°C
  Growth strain: DH5alpha
  Growth instructions: 30C
  Copy number: High Copy
Gene/Insert
  Gene/Insert name: mCMVGfaABC1D-EGFP
  Species: H. sapiens (human), S. pombe (fission yeast); jellyfish
  Insert size (bp): 3827
  Cloning method: Restriction Enzyme
  Sequencing primers: 5′ GTAGACATAA TAGCAACAGA C
Terms and licenses: Academic/Nonprofit Terms; Industry Terms: Not Available to Industry
How to cite: pTYF-mCMV/GfaABC1D-EGFP was a gift from Sergey Kasparov (Addgene plasmid # 19976 ; http://n2t.net/addgene:19976 ; RRID:Addgene_19976)
